>Addgene plasmid #219757 | pNK7179 | addgene full sequence | sequence record 438218 | Addgene NGS Result
GCCAAAGACCTTGCCGAAAATAACAAGGGAGCTCGTGTATTGGTGGTTTGTTCTGAGATGACAGTGATTA
ACTTTCGTGGCCCCAGTGAGGCCCACATGGATTCCCTTGTCGGACAATCTCTTTTCGGCGACGGCGCCTC
AGCCGTAATCGTAGGTTCAGATCCCGATCTGTCAACAGAGCATCCACTTTACCAGATTATGTCCGCCTCC
CAAATCATTGTAGCCGACTCCGAAGGCGCTATTGATGGTCACTTGCGTCAAGAGGGTCTTACCTTTCATC
TGCGTAAGGATGTTCCTTCTCTTGTCTCCGATAACATCGAGAATACTCTGGTGGAAGCATTTACTCCCAT
CCTGATGGACAGTATCGACTCAATCATTGATTGGAACTCTATCTTTTGGATTGCTCACCCAGGTGGTCCT
GCCATCCTGAATCAGGTTCAAGCAAAAGTAGGACTGAAGGAGGAAAAACTGCGTGTGAGTCGTCACATTT
TGTCAGAATATGGCAATATGTCATCCGCATGCGTCTTTTTTATCATGGATGAGATGCGTAAACGTTCCAT
GGAAGAGGGAAAAGGAACTACCGGCGAGGGCCTTGAGTGGGGAGTGCTTTTTGGCTTCGGTCCTGGTTTT
ACGGTCGAAACCATTGTGTTGCACAGTGTGCCCATTTGAAAGCTTCGAATTCTGCAGTCGACGGTACCGC
GGGCCCGGGATCCACCGGATCTAGATAACTGATCATAATCAGCCATACCACATTTGTAGAGGTTTTACTT
GCTTTAAAAAACCTCCCACACCTCCCCCTGAACCTGAAACATAAAATGAATGCAATTGTTGTTGTTAACT
TGTTTATTGCAGCTTATAATGGTTACAAATAAAGCAATAGCATCACAAATTTCACAAATAAAGCATTTTT
TTCACTGCATTCTAGTTGTGGTTTGTCCAAACTCATCAATGTATCTTAACGCGTAAATTGTAAGCGTTAA
TATTTTGTTAAAATTCGCGTTAAATTTTTGTTAAATCAGCTCATTTTTTAACCAATAGGCCGAAATCGGC
AAAATCCCTTATAAATCAAAAGAATAGACCGAGATAGGGT
[37 nt withheld, positions 1091-1127]
AAAGAACGTGGACTCCAACGTCAAAGG
[49 nt withheld, positions 1155-1203]
T
[91 nt withheld, positions 1205-1295]
G
[124 nt withheld, positions 1297-1420]
CAGGTGGCACTTTTCGGGGAAATGTGCGCGGAACCCCTATTTGTTTATTTTTCTAAATACATTCAAATAT
GTATCCGCTCATGAGACAATAACCCTGATAAATGCTTCAATAATATTGAAAAAGGAAGAGTCCTGAGGCG
GAAAGAACCAGCTGTGGAATGTGTGTCAGTTAGGGTGTGGAAAGTCCCCAGGCTCCCCAGCAGGCAGAAG
TATGCAAAGCATGCATCTCAATTAGTCAGCAACCAGGTGTGGAAAGTCCCCAGGCTCCCCAGCAGGCAGA
AGTATGCAAAGCATGCATCTCAATTAGTCAGCAACCATAGTCCCGCCCCTAACTCCGCCCATCCCGCCCC
TAACTCCGCCCAGTTCCGCCCATTCTCCGCCCCATGGCTGACTAATTTTTTTTATTTATGCAGAGGCCGA
GGCCGCCTCGGCCTCTGAGCTATTCCAGAAGTAGTGAGGAGGCTTTTTTGGAGGCCTAGGCTTTTGCAAA
GATCGATCAAGAGACAGGATGAGGATCGTTTCGCATGATTGAACAAGATGGATTGCACGCAGGTTCTCCG
GCCGCTTGGGTGGAGAGGCTATTCGGCTATGACTGGGCACAACAGACAATCGGCTGCTCTGATGCCGCCG
TGTTCCGGCTGTCAGCGCAGGGGCGCCCGGTTCTTTTTGTCAAGACCGACCTGTCCGGTGCCCTGAATGA
ACTGCAAGACGAGGCAGCGCGGCTATCGTGGCTGGCCACGACGGGCGTTCCTTGCGCAGCTGTGCTCGAC
GTTGTCACTGAAGCGGGAAGGGACTGGCTGCTATTGGGCGAAGTGCCGGGGCAGGATCTCCTGTCATCTC
ACCTTGCTCCTGCCGAGAAAGTATCCATCATGGCTGATGCAATGCGGCGGCTGCATACGCTTGATCCGGC
TACCTGCCCATTCGACCACCAAGCGAAACATCGCATCGAGCGAGCACGTACTCGGATGGAAGCCGGTCTT
GTCGATCAGGATGATCTGGACGAAGAGCATCAGGGGCTCGCGCCAGCCGAACTGTTCGCCAGGCTCAAGG
CGAGCATGCCCGACGGCGAGGATCTCGTCGTGACCCATGGCGATGCCTGCTTGCCGAATATCATGGTGGA
AAATGGCCGCTTTTCTGGATTCATCGACTGTGGCCGGCTGGGTGTGGCGGACCGCTATCAGGACATAGCG
TTGGCTACCCGTGATATTGCTGAAGAGCTTGGCGGCGAATGGGCTGACCGCTTCCTCGTGCTTTACGGTA
TCGCCGCTCCCGATTCGCAGCGCATCGCCTTCTATCGCCTTCTTGACGAGTTCTTCTGAGCGGGACTCTG
GGGTTCGAAATGACCGACCAAGCGACGCCCAACCTGCCATCACGAGATTTCGATTCCACCGCCGCCTTCT
ATGAAAGGTTGGGCTTCGGAATCGTTTTCCGGGACGCCGGCTGGATGATCCTCCAGCGCGGGGATCTCAT
GCTGGAGTTCTTCGCCCACCCTAGGGGGAGGCTAACTGAAACACGGAAGGAGACAATACCGGAAGGAACC
CGCGCTATGACGGCAATAAAAAGACAGAATAAAACGCACGGTGTTGGGTCGTTTGTTCATAAACGCGGGG
TTCGGTCCCAGGGCTGGCACTCTGTCGATACCCCACCGAGACCCCATTGGGGCCAATACGCCCGCGTTTC
TTCCTTTTCCCCACCCCACCCCCCAAGTTCGGGTGAAGGCCCAGGGCTCGCAGCCAACGTCGGGGCGGCA
GGCCCTGCCATAGCCTCAGGTTACTCATATATACTTTAGATTGATTTAAAACTTCATTTTTAATTTAAAA
GGATCTAGGTGAAGATCCTTTTTGATAATCTCATGACCAAAATCCCTTAACGTGAGTTTTCGTTCCACTG
AGCGTCAGACCCCGTAGAAAAGATCAAAGGATCTTCTTGAGATCCTTTTTTTCTGCGCGTAATCTGCTGC
TTGCAAACAAAAAAACCACCGCTACCAGCGGTGGTTTGTTTGCCGGATCAAGAGCTACCAACTCTTTTTC
CGAAGGTAACTGGCTTCAGCAGAGCGCAGATACCAAATACTGTTCTTCTAGTGTAGCCGTAGTTAGGCCA
CCACTTCAAGAACTCTGTAGCACCGCCTACATACCTCGCTCTGCTAATCCTGTTACCAGTGGCTGCTGCC
AGTGGCGATAAGTCGTGTCTTACCGGGTTGGACTCAAGACGATAGTTACCGGATAAGGCGCAGCGGTCGG
GCTGAACGGGGGGTTCGTGCACACAGCCCAGCTTGGAGCGAACGACCTACACCGAACTGAGATACCTACA
GCGTGAGCTATGAGAAAGCGCCACGCTTCCCGAAGGGAGAAAGGCGGACAGGTATCCGGTAAGCGGCAGG
GTCGGAACAGGAGAGCGCACGAGGGAGCTTCCAGGGGGAAACGCCTGGTATCTTTATAGTCCTGTCGGGT
TTCGCCACCTCTGACTTGAGCGTCGATTTTTGTGATGCTCGTCAGGGGGGCGGAGCCTATGGAAAAACGC
CAGCAACGCGGCCTTTTTACGGTTCCTGGCCTTTTGCTGGCCTTTTGCTCACATGTTCTTTCCTGCGTTA
TCCCCTGATTCTGTGGATAACCGTATTACCGCCATGCATTAGTTATTAATAGTAATCAATTACGGGGTCA
TTAGTTCATAGCCCATATATGGAGTTCCGCGTTACATAACTTACGGTAAATGGCCCGCCTGGCTGACCGC
CCAACGACCCCCGCCCATTGACGTCAATAATGACGTATGTTCCCATAGTAACGCCAATAGGGACTTTCCA
TTGACGTCAATGGGTGGAGTATTTACGGTAAACTGCCCACTTGGCAGTACATCAAGTGTATCATATGCCA
AGTACGCCCCCTATTGACGTCAATGACGGTAAATGGCCCGCCTGGCATTATGCCCAGTACATGACCTTAT
GGGACTTTCCTACTTGGCAGTACATCTACGTATTAGTCATCGCTATTACCATGGTGATGCGGTTTTGGCA
GTACATCAATGGGCGTGGATAGCGGTTTGACTCACGGGGATTTCCAAGTCTCCACCCCATTGACGTCAAT
GGGAGTTTGTTTTGGCACCAAAATCAACGGGACTTTCCAAAATGTCGTAACAACTCCGCCCCATTGACGC
AAATGGGCGGTAGGCGTGTACGGTGGGAGGTCTATATAAGCAGAGCTGGTTTAGTGAACCGTCAGATCCG
CTAGCCACCATGGCTACCAAAAGTGTCGCCGTTGAAGAAATGTGCAAAGCCCAAAAAGCCGGAGGCCCTG
CAACAATCCTTGCAATTGGTACTGCTGTGCCCAGTAACTGCTACTATCAGAGTGAATACCCTGATTTCTA
CTTCCGTGTCACGAAAAGTGATCACCTTACGGACCTGAAAAGTAAGTTTAAACGTATGTGCGAACGTTCA
TCCATCAAAAAGCGTTATATGCACCTGACAGAGGAGATTCTTGAAGAAAATCCTAATATGTGCACGTTTG
CAGCTCCATCTATCGATGGCCGTCAGGACATTGTAGTTAAGGAGATCCCTAAGTTGGCTAAGGAGGCAGC
AAGTAAAGCTATCAAGGAATGGGGCCAACCTAAGTCAAATATCACCCATCTTGTCTTTTGTACAACTTCA
GGTGTGGACATGCCCGGTTGTGATTATCAATTGACGCGTCTTTTGGGACTTCGTCCATCTATTAAACGTC
TTATGATGTATCAGCAGGGCTGCCATGCTGGTGGAACCGGCTTGCGTTTG
Features (pLannotate 1.2.2; 14 found; start..end, strand, type, name):
    670..713     +  misc_feature   MCS (fragment): multiple cloning site
    730..814     +  CDS            large T antigen (fragment): large T antigen from SV40 (simian virus 40)
    837..958     +  polyA_signal   SV40 poly(A) signal: SV40 polyadenylation signal
    992..1420    -  rep_origin     f1 ori (sequence partly withheld): f1 bacteriophage origin of replication; arrow indicates direction of (+) strand synthesis
   1447..1551    +  promoter       AmpR promoter: bla
   1553..1910    +  promoter       SV40 promoter: SV40 enhancer and early promoter
   1945..2739    +  CDS            NeoR/KanR: aminoglycoside phosphotransferase from Tn5; aph(3')-II (or nptII); confers resistance to neomycin, kanamycin, and G418 (Geneticin®)
   2760..2912    +  CDS            ble (fragment): BLE_KLEPN - Experimental evidence at protein level: Swiss-Prot protein existence level 1. Binding protein with a strong affinity to the bleomycin family of antibiotics. Binds to CL990; an antimitotic-antibiotic compound. From Klebsiella pneumoniae.
   2971..3018    +  polyA_signal   HSV TK poly(A) signal: herpes simplex virus thymidine kinase polyadenylation signal (Cole and Stacy, 1985)
   3109..3125    -  polyA_signal   bGH poly(A) signal (fragment): bovine growth hormone polyadenylation signal
   3347..3935    +  rep_origin     ori: high-copy-number ColE1/pMB1/pBR322/pUC origin of replication
   4110..4413    +  enhancer       CMV enhancer: human cytomegalovirus immediate early enhancer
   4414..4617    +  promoter       CMV promoter: human cytomegalovirus (CMV) immediate early promoter
   4650..666     +  CDS            CHS1 (across the origin): CHS1_ORYSI - Also known as CHS. Experimental evidence at protein level: Swiss-Prot protein existence level 1. The primary product of this enzyme is 4,2',4',6'- tetrahydroxychalcone (also termed naringenin-chalcone or chalcone) which can under specific conditions spontaneously isomerize into naringenin. From Oryza sativa subsp. indica (Rice).
