[The description below was written by a language model from this plasmid's Addgene catalogue record and pLannotate feature annotations shown in this document.]
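Description:
pNK7179 is a mammalian expression plasmid built on the Evrogen C-Vector backbone and designed to express HmS, a gene from Hydrangea macrophylla, in cultured mammalian cells (the record names HEK293NT). The roughly 1.2 kb HmS open reading frame sits directly downstream of the human cytomegalovirus immediate-early enhancer and promoter, which drive strong constitutive transcription, and is followed by a remnant of the multiple cloning site and an SV40 polyadenylation signal. In the circular sequence record of 5,180 nt the coding sequence spans the numbering origin. The automated annotation labels it by similarity to a rice chalcone synthase (CHS1). This indicates that HmS resembles the chalcone synthase family of plant type III polyketide synthases, not that the insert is the rice gene. No epitope tag or fluorescent fusion partner is annotated.

The plasmid replicates at high copy number in E. coli through a ColE1/pUC-type origin and also carries an f1 phage origin. Selection relies on a single Tn5 aminoglycoside phosphotransferase (NeoR/KanR) cassette placed behind tandem bacterial (bla) and SV40 early promoters and terminated by an HSV TK polyadenylation signal. The same gene therefore confers kanamycin resistance in bacteria and can give G418 resistance in mammalian cells. Short fragments annotated as ble, bGH poly(A) and SV40 large T antigen appear to be backbone remnants rather than functional units. The associated publication concerns a hybrid pathway for self-sustained luminescence, which suggests the plasmid is used to supply HmS as one enzymatic component when that pathway is tested in mammalian cells, although the record does not spell out its exact biochemical role.
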