Addgene plasmid #219757: pNK7179
Purpose: Vector for expression HmS in mammalian cells (HEK293NT)
Depositing lab: Karen Sarkisyan. Depositing organization: Light Bio. Publication: A hybrid pathway for self-sustained luminescence. Palkina KA, Karataeva TA, Perfilov MM, Fakhranurova LI, Markina NM, Somermeyer LG, Garcia-Perez E, Vazquez-Vilar M, Rodriguez-Rodriguez M, Vazquez-Vilriales V, Shakhova ES, Mitiouchkina T, Belozerova OA, Kovalchuk SI, Alekberova A, Malyshevskaia AK, Bugaeva EN, Guglya EB, Balakireva A, Sytov N, Bezlikhotnova A, Boldyreva DI, Babenko VV, Kondrashov FA, Choob VV, Orzaez D, Yampolsky IV, Mishin AS, Sarkisyan KS. Sci Adv. 2024 Mar 8;10(10):eadk1992. doi: 10.1126/sciadv.adk1992. Epub 2024 Mar 8. PubMed 38457503.
Backbone
  Vector backbone: C-Vector (Evrogen)
  Backbone size w/o insert (bp): 3159
  Vector type: Mammalian Expression
Growth in bacteria
  Bacterial resistance: Kanamycin, 50 μg/mL
  Growth temperature: 37°C
  Growth strain: DH5alpha
  Copy number: High Copy
Gene/Insert
  Gene/Insert name: HmS
  Species: Hydrangea macrophylla
  Insert size (bp): 1203
  Promoter: pCMV
  Cloning method: Restriction Enzyme; 5′ cloning site unknown (unknown if destroyed)
Terms and licenses: Academic/Nonprofit Terms; Industry Terms: Not Available to Industry
How to cite: pNK7179 was a gift from Karen Sarkisyan (Addgene plasmid # 219757 ; http://n2t.net/addgene:219757 ; RRID:Addgene_219757)
